Addgene plasmid #53283: pAC-PHYTipi
Purpose: Contains crtE, crtB, and idi genes of Erwinia herbicola (Pantoea agglomerans) Eho10, and thereby produces phytoene in E. coli
Depositing lab: Francis X Cunningham Jr. Depositing organization: University of Maryland, College Park. Publication: A portfolio of plasmids for identification and analysis of carotenoid pathway enzymes: Adonis aestivalis as a case study. Cunningham FX Jr, Gantt E. Photosynth Res. 2007 May;92(2):245-59. Epub 2007 Jul 17. 10.1007/s11120-007-9210-0 PubMed 17634749.
Backbone
  Vector backbone: pAC-EHER
  Backbone manufacturer: Francis X. Cunningham, Jr.
  Backbone size w/o insert (bp): 13581
  Total vector size (bp): 6103
  Modifications to backbone: Plasmid pAC-EHER was digested with DrdI and then partially digested with DraIII, and a 9.46 kB fragment was gel-purified, blunted with the Klenow enzyme, and ligated to give pAC-BETA-CrtX (unpublished). pAC-BETA-CrtX was digested with SphI and BglII, the ends were blunted with mung bean nuclease, and a 6.1 kB fragment was gel-purified and ligated to give pAC-PHYTipi.
  Vector type: low copy number bacterial cloning vector
Growth in bacteria
  Bacterial resistance: Chloramphenicol, 25 μg/mL
  Growth temperature: 30°C
  Growth strain: Top10
  Growth instructions: Grow liquid cultures on a platform shaker at 28 degrees Celsius in darkness for 2-3 days for best phytoene production, or grow on agar plates at room temperature for 3-7 days.
  Copy number: Low Copy
Gene/Insert
  Gene/Insert name: crtE, idi, crtY, crtI, crtB (alt name: idi also known as ORF6)
  Species: Erwinia herbicola Eho10
  GenBank ID: M87280.1
  Promoter: endogenous promoters
  Cloning method: Restriction Enzyme; 5′ cloning site SphI (destroyed during cloning); 3′ cloning site BglII (destroyed during cloning)
  Sequencing primers: 5′ none; 3′ none
Terms and licenses: Academic/Nonprofit Terms; Industry Terms: Not Available to Industry
Depositor comments: For better yield of low copy number pAC-based plasmids, grow liquid cultures on a platform shaker at ca. 30 degrees Celsius. When cultures reach early stationary phase, dilute 2-fold with growth medium, add spectinomycin (150 mg/liter), and "amplify" for several hours before harvest. For plasmid selection and maintenance in E. coli, use chloramphenicol at 30 mg/liter.
How to cite: pAC-PHYTipi was a gift from Francis X Cunningham Jr (Addgene plasmid # 53283 ; http://n2t.net/addgene:53283 ; RRID:Addgene_53283)
