[The description below was written by a language model from this plasmid's Addgene catalogue record and pLannotate feature annotations shown in this document.]
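Description:
pAC-PHYTipi is a low-copy bacterial plasmid of about 6.1 kb that makes Escherichia coli accumulate the colourless carotenoid precursor phytoene. It belongs to the pAC family: replication depends on the p15A origin, which is compatible with ColE1-type plasmids, and selection relies on a chloramphenicol acetyltransferase gene driven by the cat promoter. Remnants of the parental vector are also annotated. These include a tet promoter with only a fragment of the tetracycline resistance gene, an IS1 fragment and a short RSF origin fragment, none of which is expected to be functional.

The payload is a trimmed version of the carotenoid gene cluster of Erwinia herbicola (Pantoea agglomerans) Eho10, expressed from its endogenous promoters. It was derived from the larger pAC-EHER plasmid by two successive restriction deletions and blunt-end religations. Three genes remain intact. crtE encodes geranylgeranyl diphosphate synthase. idi (ORF6, annotated as fni) encodes an isopentenyl diphosphate isomerase that increases the supply of isoprenoid precursors. crtB encodes phytoene synthase, which condenses two GGPP molecules into 15-cis-phytoene.

The catalogue insert field also lists crtY and crtI, but the feature table shows only a crtI fragment, a small crtZ fragment and no crtY. This agrees with the stated purpose, because without a functional desaturase the pathway stops at phytoene.

The plasmid is part of a toolkit for identifying and analysing carotenoid pathway enzymes. With its compatible origin, a candidate gene such as a phytoene desaturase could be supplied on a second plasmid and tested for activity on the accumulated phytoene.
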