Features (pLannotate 1.2.2; 12 found; start..end, strand, type, name):
    220..322     -  promoter       cat promoter: promoter of the E. coli cat gene encoding chloramphenicol acetyltransferase
    443..586     +  mobile_element IS1 (fragment): prokaryotic transposable element IS1
    705..760     -  rep_origin     RSF ori (fragment): Plasmids containing the RSF 1030 origin of replication can be propagated in E. coli cells that contain additional plasmids with compatible origins.
    848..1393    -  rep_origin     p15A ori: Plasmids containing the medium-copy-number p15A origin of replication can be propagated in E. coli cells that contain a second plasmid with the ColE1 origin.
   1505..1533    +  promoter       tet promoter: E. coli promoter for tetracycline efflux protein gene
   1581..1874    +  CDS            TcR (fragment): tetracycline efflux protein; tet; confers resistance to tetracycline
   1993..2913    +  CDS            crtE: CRTE_PSEVU - Experimental evidence at protein level: Swiss-Prot protein existence level 1. Catalyzes the condensation of farnesyl diphosphate (FPP) and isopentenyl diphosphate (IPP) to yield geranylgeranyl diphosphate (GGPP) needed for biosynthesis of carotenoids and diterpenes. From Pseudescherichia vulneris (Escherichia vulneris).
   2979..4019    +  CDS            fni: IDI2_PSEVU - Protein inferred from homology: Swiss-Prot protein existence level 3. Involved in the biosynthesis of isoprenoids. Catalyzes the 1,3-allylic rearrangement of the homoallylic substrate isopentenyl (IPP) to its allylic isomer, dimethylallyl diphosphate (DMAPP). From Pseudescherichia vulneris (Escherichia vulneris).
   4019..4531    +  CDS            crtI (fragment): CRTI_PANAN - Experimental evidence at protein level: Swiss-Prot protein existence level 1. Converts 15-cis-phytoene into all-trans-lycopene via the intermediary of all-trans-phytofluene, all-trans-zeta-carotene and all- trans-neurosporene, by the introduction of four double bonds. From Pantoea ananas (Erwinia uredovora).
   4534..5457    +  CDS            crtB: CRTB_PANAN - Experimental evidence at protein level: Swiss-Prot protein existence level 1. Involved in the biosynthesis of carotenoids. Catalyzes the condensation of two molecules of geranylgeranyl diphosphate (GGPP) to give prephytoene diphosphate (PPPP) and the subsequent rearrangement of the cyclopropylcarbinyl intermediate to yield the 15-cis-phytoene isomer. From Pantoea ananas (Erwinia uredovora).
   5441..5560    -  CDS            crtZ (fragment): CRTZ_PANAN - Protein inferred from homology: Swiss-Prot protein existence level 3. Catalyzes the hydroxylation reaction from beta-carotene to zeaxanthin. From Pantoea ananas (Erwinia uredovora).
   5663..219     -  CDS            CmR (across the origin): chloramphenicol acetyltransferase; cat; confers resistance to chloramphenicol
>Addgene plasmid #53283 | pAC-PHYTipi | depositor full sequence | sequence record 82993 | pAC-PHYTipi sequence 6103 bps
GAATTCCGGATGAGCATTCATCAGGCGGGCAAGAATGTGAATAAAGGCCGGATAAAACTTGTGCTTATTT
TTCTTTACGGTCTTTAAAAAGGCCGTAATATCCAGCTGAACGGTCTGGTTATAGGTACATTGAGCAACTG
ACTGAAATGCCTCAAAATGTTCTTTACGATGCCATTGGGATATATCAACGGTGGTATATCCAGTGATTTT
TTTCTCCATTTTAGCTTCCTTAGCTCCTGAAAATCTCGATAACTCAAAAAATACGCCCGGTAGTGATCTT
ATTTCATTATGGTGAAAGTTGGAACCTCTTACGTGCCGATCAACGTCTCATTTTCGCCAAAAGTTGGCCC
AGGGCTTCCCGGTATCAACAGGGACACCAGGATTTATTTATTCTGCGAAGTGATCTTCCGTCACAGGTAT
TTATTCGGCGCAAAGTGCGTCGGGTGATGCTGCCAACTTACTGATTTAGTGTATGATGGTGTTTTTGAGG
TGCTCCAGTGGCTTCTGTTTCTATCAGCTGTCCCTCCTGTTCAGCTACTGACGGGGTGGTGCGTAACGGC
AAAAGCACCGCCGGACATCAGCGCTAGCGGAGTGTATACTGGCTTACTATGTTGGCACTGATGAGGGTGT
CAGTGAAGTGCTTCATGTGGCAGGAGAAAAAAGGCTGCACCGGTGCGTCAGCAGAATATGTGATACAGGA
TATATTCCGCTTCCTCGCTCACTGACTCGCTACGCTCGGTCGTTCGACTGCGGCGAGCGGAAATGGCTTA
CGAACGGGGCGGAGATTTCCTGGAAGATGCCAGGAAGATACTTAACAGGGAAGTGAGAGGGCCGCGGCAA
AGCCGTTTTTCCATAGGCTCCGCCCCCCTGACAAGCATCACGAAATCTGACGCTCAAATCAGTGGTGGCG
AAACCCGACAGGACTATAAAGATACCAGGCGTTTCCCCCTGGCGGCTCCCTCGTGCGCTCTCCTGTTCCT
GCCTTTCGGTTTACCGGTGTCATTCCGCTGTTATGGCCGCGTTTGTCTCATTCCACGCCTGACACTCAGT
TCCGGGTAGGCAGTTCGCTCCAAGCTGGACTGTATGCACGAACCCCCCGTTCAGTCCGACCGCTGCGCCT
TATCCGGTAACTATCGTCTTGAGTCCAACCCGGAAAGACATGCAAAAGCACCACTGGCAGCAGCCACTGG
TAATTGATTTAGAGGAGTTAGTCTTGAAGTCATGCGCCGGTTAAGGCTAAACTGAAAGGACAAGTTTTGG
TGACTGCGCTCCTCCAAGCCAGTTACCTCGGTTCAAAGAGTTGGTAGCTCAGAGAACCTTCGAAAAACCG
CCCTGCAAGGCGGTTTTTTCGTTTTCAGAGCAAGAGATTACGCGCAGACCAAAACGATCTCAAGAAGATC
ATCTTATTAATCAGATAAAATATTTCTAGATTTCAGTGCAATTTATCTCTTCAAATGTAGCACCTGAAGT
CAGCCCCATACGATATAAGTTGTAATTCTCATGTTTGACAGCTTATCATCGATAAGCTTTAATGCGGTAG
TTTATCACAGTTAAATTGCTAACGCAGTCAGGCACCGTGTATGAAATCTAACAATGCGCTCATCGTCATC
CTCGGCACCGTCACCCTGGATGCTGTAGGCATAGGCTTGGTTATGCCGGTACTGCCGGGCCTCTTGCGGG
ATATCGTCCATTCCGACAGCATCGCCAGTCACTATGGCGTGCTGCTAGCGCTATATGCGTTGATGCAATT
TCTATGCGCACCCGTTCTCGGAGCACTGTCCGACCGCTTTGGCCGCCGCCCAGTCCTGCTCGCTTCGCTA
CTTGGAGCCACTATCGACTACGCGATCATGGCGACCACACCCGTCCTGTGGATCTAAAGGCACAGCGTCT
CATGCTTCGCACAATGTAAAACTGCTTCAGAACCTGGCGAGAGCTATCCGCGCGGTCTACGGTTAACTGA
TACTAAAAGACAATTCAGCGGGTAACCTTGCAATGGTGAGTGGCAGTAAAGCGGGCGTTTCGCCTCATCG
CGAAATAGAAGTAATGAGACAATCCATTGACGATCACCTGGCTGGCCTGTTACCTGAAACCGACAGCCAG
GATATCGTCAGCCTTGCGATGCGTGAAGGCGTCATGGCACCCGGTAAACGGATCCGTCCGCTGCTGATGC
TGCTGGCCGCCCGCGACCTCCGCTACCAGGGCAGTATGCCTACGCTGCTCGATCTCGCCTGCGCCGTTGA
ACTGACCCATACCGCGTCGCTGATGCTCGACGACATGCCCTGCATGGACAACGCCGAGCTGCGCCGCGGT
CAGCCCACTACCCACAAAAAATTTGGTGAGAGCGTGGCGATCCTTGCCTCCGTTGGGCTGCTCTCTAAAG
CCTTTGGTCTGATCGCCGCCACCGGCGATCTGCCGGGGGAGAGGCGTGCCCAGGCGGTCAACGAGCTCTC
TACCGCCGTGGGCGTGCAGGGCCTGGTACTGGGGCAGTTTCGCGATCTTAACGATGCCGCCCTCGACCGT
ACCCCTGACGCTATCCTCAGCACCAACCACCTCAAGACCGGCATTCTGTTCAGCGCGATGCTGCAGATCG
TCGCCATTGCTTCCGCCTCGTCGCCGAGCACGCGAGAGACGCTGCACGCCTTCGCCCTCGACTTCGGCCA
GGCGTTTCAACTGCTGGACGATCTGCGTGACGATCACCCGGAAACCGGTAAAGATCGCAATAAGGACGCG
GGAAAATCGACGCTGGTCAACCGGCTGGGCGCAGACGCGGCCCGGCAAAAGCTGCGCGAGCATATTGATT
CCGCCGACAAACACCTCACTTTTGCCTGTCCGCAGGGCGGCGCCATCCGACAGTTTATGCATCTGTGGTT
TGGCCATCACCTTGCCGACTGGTCACCGGTCATGAAAATCGCCTGATACCGCCCTTTTGGGTTCAAGCAG
TACATAACGATGGAACCACATTACAGGAGTAGTGATGAATGAAGGACGAGCGCCTTGTTCAGCGTAAGAA
CGATCATCTGGATATCGTTCTCGACCCCCGTCGCGCCGTAACTCAGGCTAGCGCAGGTTTTGAGCGCTGG
CGCTTTACCCACTGCGCCCTGCCAGAGCTGAATTTTAGCGACATCACGCTGGAAACCACCTTCCTGAATC
GGCAGCTACAGGCTCCGCTGCTGATCAGCTCCATGACCGGCGGCGTTGAGCGCTCGCGCCATATCAACCG
CCACCTCGCCGAGGCGGCGCAGGTGCTAAAAATTGCGATGGGGGTGGGCTCCCAGCGCGTCGCCATTGAG
AGCGACGCGGGCTTAGGGCTGGATAAAACCCTGCGGCAGCTGGCTCCGGACGTGCCGCTGCTGGCGAACC
TCGGCGCGGCGCAGCTGACCGGCAGAAAAGGTATTGATTACGCCCGACGGGCCGTGGAGATGATCGAGGC
GGATGCGCTGATTGTGCACCTAAACCCGCTGCAGGAGGCGCTACAGCCCGGCGGCGATCGCGACTGGCGC
GGACGGCTGGCGGCTATTGAAACTCTGGTCCGCGAGCTGCCCGTTCCGCTGGTGGTGAAAGAGGTGGGAG
CCGGTATCTCCCGAACCGTGGCCGGGCAGCTGATCGATGCCGGCGTTACCGTGATTGACGTCGCGGGCGC
GGGCGGCACCAGCTGGGCCGCCGTTGAAGGCGAGCGGGCGGCCACCGAGCAGCAGCGCAGCGTGGCCAAC
GTCTTTGCCGACTGGGGGATCCCCACCGCTGAGGCGCTGGTTGACATTGCCGAGGCCTGGCCGCAGATGC
CCCTTATTGCCTCGGGCGGGATTAAAAACGGCGTCGACGCGGCGAAAGCGCTGCGGCTCGGCGCGTGCAT
GGTAGGGCAGGCCGCCGCCGTGCTCGGCAGCGCAGGCGTCTCCACGGAGAAGGTGATCGATCACTTCAAC
GTGATTATTGAGCAGCTGCGGGTGGCCTGCTTCTGCACCGGCAGCCGCAGCCTGAGCGATCTAAAGCAGG
CTGATATCCGCTATGTGCGGGATACGCCATGAGCCATTTTGCCATTGTGGCACCGCCGCTCTACAGTCAT
GCGGTGGCGCTGTTTACCGGCAGCGCGCTGGCGGATGACTTCTCGCTCTACCTGCACTCGCCCTGCGTGA
CCGATCCCTCGCTCGCGCCTCCCGGCTGCGCCAGCTTCTACGTGCTGGCCCCGGTGCCGCATCTTGGCAA
CGCGCCGCTGGACTGGGCGCAGGAGGGGCCGAAGCTGCGCGACCGCATCTTTGACTACCTTGAAGAGCGC
TATATGCCCGGCCTGCGTAGCCAGCTGGTGACCCAGCGGATCTTTACCCCGGCAGACTTCCACGACACGC
TGGATGCGCATCTGGGATCGGCCTTCTCCATCGAGCCGCTGCTGACCCAAAGCGCCTGGTTCCGCCCGCA
CAACCGCGACAGCGACATTGCCAACCTCTACCTGGTGGGCGCAGGTACTCACCCTGGGGCGGGCATTCCT
GGCGTAGTGGCCTCGGCGAAAGCCACCGCCAGCCTGATGATTGAGGATCTGCAATGAGCCAACCGCCGCT
GCTTGACCACGCCACGCAGACCATGGCCAACGGCTCGAAAAGTTTTGCCACCGCTGCGAAGCTGTTCGAC
CCGGCCACCCGCCGTAGCGTGCTGATGCTCTACACCTGGTGCCGCCACTGCGATGACGTCATTGACGACC
AGACCCACGGCTTCGCCAGCGAGGCCGCGGCGGAGGAGGAGGCCACCCAGCGCCTGGCCCGGCTGCGCAC
GCTGACCCTGGCGGCGTTTGAAGGGGCCGAGATGCAGGATCCGGCCTTCGCTGCCTTTCAGGAGGTGGCG
CTGACCCACGGTATTACGCCCCGCATGGCGCTCGATCACCTCGACGGCTTTGCGATGGACGTGGCTCAGA
CCCGCTATGTCACCTTTGAGGATACGCTGCGCTACTGCTATCACGTGGCGGGCGTGGTGGGTCTGATGAT
GGCCAGGGTGATGGGCGTGCGGGATGAGCGGGTGCTGGATCGCGCCTGCGATCTGGGGCTGGCCTTCCAG
CTGACGAATATCGCCCGGGATATTATTGACGATGCGGCTATTGACCGCTGCTATCTGCCCGCCGAGTGGC
TGCAGGATGCCGGGCTGACCCCGGAGAACTATGCCGCGCGGGAGAATCGGGCCGCGCTGGCGCGGGTGGC
GGAGCGGCTTATTGATGCCGCAGAGCCGTACTACATCTCCTCCCAGGCCGGGCTACACGATCTGCCGCCG
CGCTGCGCCTGGGCGATCGCCACCGCCCGCAGCGTCTACCGGGAGATCGGTATTAAGGTAAAAGCGGCGG
GAGGCAGCGCCTGGGATCGCCGCCAGCACACCAGCAAAGGTGAAAAAATTGCCATGCTGATGGCGGCACC
GGGGCAGGTTATTCGGGCGAAGACGACGAGGGTGACGCCGCGTCCGGCCGGTCTTTGGCAGCGTCCCGTT
TAGGCGGGCGGCCATGACGTTCACGCAGGATCGCCTGTAGGTCGGCAGGCTTGCGGGCGTAAATAAAACC
GAAGGAGACGCAGCCCTCCCGGCCGCGCACGGGTCGAATTTGCTTTCGAATTTCTGCCATTCATCCGCTT
ATTATCACTTATTCAGGCGTAGCACCAGGCGTTTAAGGGCACCAATAACTGCCTTAAAAAAATTACGCCC
CGCCCTGCCACTCATCGCAGTACTGTTGTAATTCATTAAGCATTCTGCCGACATGGAAGCCATCACAGAC
GGCATGATGAACCTGAATCGCCAGCGGCATCAGCACCTTGTCGCCTTGCGTATAATATTTGCCCATGGTG
AAAACGGGGGCGAAGAAGTTGTCCATATTGGCCACGTTTAAATCAAAACTGGTGAAACTCACCCAGGGAT
TGGCTGAGACGAAAAACATATTCTCAATAAACCCTTTAGGGAAATAGGCCAGGTTTTCACCGTAACACGC
CACATCTTGCGAATATATGTGTAGAAACTGCCGGAAATCGTCGTGGTATTCACTCCAGAGCGATGAAAAC
GTTTCAGTTTGCTCATGGAAAACGGTGTAACAAGGGTGAACACTATCCCATATCACCAGCTCACCGTCTT
TCATTGCCATACG
