>Addgene plasmid #53283 | pAC-PHYTipi | addgene partial sequence | sequence record 91442 | pBRforBam 5'-CTTGGAGCCACTATCGAC-3'
GAGCTATCCGCGCGGTCTACGGTTAACTGATACTAAAAGACAATTCAGCGGGTAACCTTGCAATGGTGAG
TGGCAGTAAAGCGGGCGTTTCGCCTCATCGCGAAATAGAAGTAATGAGACAATCCATTGACGATCACCTG
GCTGGCCTGTTACCTGAAACCGACAGCCAGGATATCGTCAGCCTTGCGATGCGTGAAGGCGTCATGGCAC
CCGGTAAACGGATCCGTCCGCTGCTGATGCTGCTGGCCGCCCGCGACCTCCGCTACCAGGGCAGTATGCC
TACGCTGCTCGATCTCGCCTGCGCCGTTGAACTGACCCATACCGCGTCGCTGATGCTCGACGACATGCCC
TGCATGGACAACGCCGAGCTGCGCCGCGGTCAGCCCACTACCCACAAAAAATTTGGTGAGAGCGTGGCGA
TCCTTGCCTCCGTTGGGCTGCTCTCTAAAGCCTTTGGTCTGATCGCCGCCACCGGCGATCTGCCGGGGGA
GAGGCGTGCCCAGGCGGTCAACGAGCTCTCTACCGCCGTGGGCGTGCAGGGCCTGGTACTGGGGCAGTTT
CGCGATCT
