>Addgene plasmid #53283 | pAC-PHYTipi | addgene partial sequence | sequence record 92806 | crtI-F 5'-cgacattgccaacctctacc-3'
GGCATTCCTGGCGTAGTGGCCTCGGCGAAAGCCACCGCCAGCCTGATGATTGAGGATCTGCAATGAGCCA
ACCGCCGCTGCTTGACCACGCCACGCAGACCATGGCCAACGGCTCGAAAAGTTTTGCCACCGCTGCGAAG
CTGTTCGACCCGGCCACCCGCCGTAGCGTGCTGATGCTCTACACCTGGTGCCGCCACTGCGATGACGTCA
TTGACGACCAGACCCACGGCTTCGCCAGCGAGGCCGCGGCGGAGGAGGAGGCCACCCAGCGCCTGGCCCG
GCTGCGCACGCTGACCCTGGCGGCGTTTGAAGGGGCCGAGATGCAGGATCCGGCCTTCGCTGCCTTTCAG
GAGGTGGCGCTGACCCACGGTATTACGCCCCGCATGGCGCTCGATCACCTCGACGGCTTTGCGATGGACG
TGGCTCAGACCCGCTATGTCACCTTTGAGGATACGCTGCGCTACTGCTATCACGTGGCGGGCGTGGTGGG
TCTGATGATGGCCAGGGTGATGGGCGTGCGGGATGAGCGGGTGCTGGATCGCGCCTGCGATCTGGGGCTG
GCCTTCCAGCTGACGAATATCGCCCGGGATATTATTGACGATGCGGCTATTGACCGCTGCTATCTGCCCG
CCGAGTGGCTGCAGGATGCCGGGCTGACCCCGGAGAACTATGCCGCGCGGGAGAATCGGGCCGCGCTGGC
GCGGGTGGCGGAGCGGCTTATTGATGCCGCAGAGCCGTACTACATCTCCTCCCAGGCCGGGCTACACGAT
CTGCCGCCGCGCTGCGCCTGG
