>Addgene plasmid #53283 | pAC-PHYTipi | addgene partial sequence | sequence record 92807 | crtE-F 5'-atctgtggtttggccatca-3'
ATCGCCTGATACCGCCCTTTTGGGTTCAAGCAGTACATAACGATGGAACCACATTACAGGAGTAGTGATG
AATGAAGGACGAGCGCCTTGTTCAGCGTAAGAACGATCATCTGGATATCGTTCTCGACCCCCGTCGCGCC
GTAACTCAGGCTAGCGCAGGTTTTGAGCGCTGGCGCTTTACCCACTGCGCCCTGCCAGAGCTGAATTTTA
GCGACATCACGCTGGAAACCACCTTCCTGAATCGGCAGCTACAGGCTCCGCTGCTGATCAGCTCCATGAC
CGGCGGCGTTGAGCGCTCGCGCCATATCAACCGCCACCTCGCCGAGGCGGCGCAGGTGCTAAAAATTGCG
ATGGGGGTGGGCTCCCAGCGCGTCGCCATTGAGAGCGACGCGGGCTTAGGGCTGGATAAAACCCTGCGGC
AGCTGGCTCCGGACGTGCCGCTGCTGGCGAACCTCGGCGCGGCGCAGCTGACCGGCAGAAAAGGTATTGA
TTACGCCCGACGGGCCGTGGAGATGATCGAGGCGGATGCGCTGATTGTGCACCTAAACCCGCTGCAGGAG
GCGCTACAGCCCGGCGGCGATCGCGACTGGCGCGGACGGCTGGCGGCTATTGAAACTCTGGTCCGCGAGC
TGCCCGTTCCGCTGGTGGTGAAAGAGGTGGGAGCCGGTATCTCCCGAACCGTGGCCGGGCAGCTGATCGA
TGCCGGCGTTACCGTGATTGACGTCGCGGGCGCGGGCGGCACCAGCTGGGCCGCCGTTGAAGGCGAGCGG
GCGGCCAC
